Addgene plasmid #145609: pGBW-m4046937
Purpose: Bacterial Expression plasmid for SARS-CoV-2 helicase
Depositing lab: Ginkgo Bioworks & Benjie Chen. Depositing organization: Ginkgo Bioworks.
Backbone
  Vector backbone: ori-013 - marker | cmR
  Backbone size w/o insert (bp): 1462
  Vector type: Bacterial Expression
Growth in bacteria
  Bacterial resistance: Chloramphenicol, 25 μg/mL
  Growth temperature: 30°C
  Growth strain: DH5alpha
  Copy number: High Copy
Gene/Insert
  Gene/Insert name: SARS-CoV-2 helicase
  Species: Escherichia coli str. K-12 substr. MG1655; Severe acute respiratory syndrome coronavirus 2
  Insert size (bp): 1796
  Mutation: wt
  Entrez Gene: ORF1ab (a.k.a. GU280_gp01)
  Promoter: Promoter | pT7 ; Operator | lacO ; RBS | T7_rbs ; Start Codon | ATG
  Tag / fusion protein: Cleavable TEV;FLAG_2 (C terminal on backbone)
  Cloning method: Unknown
Resource information
  A portion of this plasmid was derived from a plasmid made by: GinkgoBioworks
Depositor comments: NCBI Reference Sequence: YP_009725308.1
How to cite: pGBW-m4046937 was a gift from Ginkgo Bioworks & Benjie Chen (Addgene plasmid # 145609 ; http://n2t.net/addgene:145609 ; RRID:Addgene_145609)
