[The description below was written by a language model from this plasmid's Addgene catalogue record and pLannotate feature annotations shown in this document.]
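Description:
pGBW-m4046937 is a compact bacterial expression plasmid of about 3.5 kb for producing the SARS-CoV-2 helicase in E. coli. The helicase is the nsp13 product cleaved from the ORF1ab replicase polyprotein. The minimal backbone is recorded as roughly 1.5 kb. It carries a high-copy ColE1/pUC-type origin of replication and a chloramphenicol acetyltransferase (cat) gene driven by its own cat promoter, so the plasmid is maintained under chloramphenicol selection. A lambda t0 terminator lies downstream of the resistance cassette.

The expression cassette is a standard T7 arrangement. A T7 promoter is followed directly by a lac operator, then the efficient ribosome binding site from phage T7 gene 10, an ATG start codon, and the wild-type helicase coding sequence of about 1.8 kb. Transcription therefore needs a host that supplies T7 RNA polymerase. It is repressed by lac repressor until relieved with IPTG or lactose; no lacI gene is annotated on the plasmid, so the repressor would have to come from the host. The automated annotation labels the open reading frame as a fragment of the SARS-CoV replicase polyprotein and attaches a methyltransferase description. That text reflects homology to the whole polyprotein entry rather than the function of this insert, which the catalogue record identifies as the helicase.

At the C terminus the record lists a TEV-cleavable FLAG tag. This matches the short FLAG-type match annotated just after the coding sequence, although the TEV site itself is not separately annotated. The tag allows immunodetection or affinity capture, and can be removed by TEV protease. The construct is suited to recombinant production of the viral helicase, for example for biochemical or structural work, though the record states only bacterial expression as its purpose.
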