Features (pLannotate 1.2.2; 9 found; start..end, strand, type, name):
     20..38      +  promoter       T7 promoter: promoter for bacteriophage T7 RNA polymerase
     39..63      +  protein_bind   lac operator: The lac repressor binds to the lac operator to inhibit transcription in E. coli. This inhibition can be relieved by adding lactose or isopropyl-β-D-thiogalactopyranoside (IPTG). lac repressor encoded by lacI
     78..100     +  RBS            RBS: efficient ribosome binding site from bacteriophage T7 gene 10 (Olins and Rangwala, 1989)
    111..1910    +  CDS            rep (fragment): R1AB_SARS - Experimental evidence at protein level: Swiss-Prot protein existence level 1. [2'-O-methyltransferase]: Methyltransferase that mediates mRNA cap 2'-O-ribose methylation to the 5'-cap structure of viral mRNAs. N7-methyl guanosine cap is a prerequisite for binding of nsp16. Therefore plays an essential role in viral mRNAs cap methylation which is essential to evade immune system. From Severe acute respiratory syndrome coronavirus (SARS-CoV).
   1928..1951    +  CDS            3xFLAG (fragment): three tandem FLAG® epitope tags, followed by an enterokinase cleavage site
   2069..2657    +  rep_origin     ori: high-copy-number ColE1/pMB1/pBR322/pUC origin of replication
   2665..2762    +  promoter       cat promoter: promoter of the E. coli cat gene encoding chloramphenicol acetyltransferase
   2763..3419    +  CDS            cat: CAT_ECOLX - Experimental evidence at protein level: Swiss-Prot protein existence level 1. This enzyme is an effector of chloramphenicol resistance in bacteria. From Escherichia coli. This protein is used as a marker in many commonly used cloning vectors, such as pACYC184.
   3493..3527    +  terminator     lambda t0 terminator: minimal transcription terminator from phage lambda (Scholtissek and Grosse, 1987)
>Addgene plasmid #145609 | pGBW-m4046937 | depositor full sequence | sequence record 287786 | Full Sequence
GATCTCGATCCCGCGAAATTAATACGACTCACTATAGGGGAATTGTGAGCGGATAACAATTCCCCTCTAG
AAATAATTTTGTTTAACTTTAAGAAGGAGACTCTTCTATGGTTGGGGCTTGTGTTCTTTGCAATTCACAG
ACTTCATTAAGATGTGGTGCTTGCATACGTAGACCATTCTTATGTTGTAAATGCTGTTACGACCATGTCA
TATCAACATCACATAAATTAGTCTTGTCTGTTAATCCGTATGTTTGCAATGCTCCAGGTTGTGATGTCAC
AGATGTGACTCAACTTTACTTAGGAGGTATGAGCTATTATTGTAAATCACATAAACCACCCATTAGTTTT
CCATTGTGTGCTAATGGACAAGTTTTTGGTTTATATAAAAATACATGTGTTGGTAGCGATAATGTTACTG
ACTTTAATGCAATTGCAACATGTGACTGGACAAATGCTGGTGATTACATTTTAGCTAACACCTGTACTGA
AAGACTCAAGCTTTTTGCAGCAGAAACGCTCAAAGCTACTGAGGAGACATTTAAACTGTCTTATGGTATT
GCTACTGTACGTGAAGTGCTGTCTGACAGAGAATTACATCTTTCATGGGAAGTTGGTAAACCTAGACCAC
CACTTAACCGAAATTATGTCTTTACTGGTTATCGTGTAACTAAAAACAGTAAAGTACAAATAGGAGAGTA
CACCTTTGAAAAAGGTGACTATGGTGATGCTGTTGTTTACCGAGGTACAACAACTTACAAATTAAATGTT
GGTGATTATTTTGTGCTGACATCACATACAGTAATGCCATTAAGTGCACCTACACTAGTGCCACAAGAGC
ACTATGTTAGAATTACTGGCTTATACCCAACACTCAATATCTCAGATGAGTTTTCTAGCAATGTTGCAAA
TTATCAAAAGGTTGGTATGCAAAAGTATTCTACACTCCAGGGACCACCTGGTACTGGTAAGAGTCATTTT
GCTATTGGCCTAGCTCTCTACTACCCTTCTGCTCGCATAGTGTATACAGCTTGCTCTCATGCCGCTGTTG
ATGCACTATGTGAGAAGGCATTAAAATATTTGCCTATAGATAAATGTAGTAGAATTATACCTGCACGTGC
TCGTGTAGAGTGTTTTGATAAATTCAAAGTGAATTCAACATTAGAACAGTATGTCTTTTGTACTGTAAAT
GCATTGCCTGAGACGACAGCAGATATAGTTGTCTTTGATGAAATTTCAATGGCCACAAATTATGATTTGA
GTGTTGTCAATGCCAGATTACGTGCTAAGCACTATGTGTACATTGGCGACCCTGCTCAATTACCTGCACC
ACGCACATTGCTAACTAAGGGCACACTAGAACCAGAATATTTCAATTCAGTGTGTAGACTTATGAAAACT
ATAGGTCCAGACATGTTCCTCGGAACTTGTCGGCGTTGTCCTGCTGAAATTGTTGACACTGTGAGTGCTT
TGGTTTATGATAATAAGCTTAAAGCACATAAAGACAAATCAGCTCAATGCTTTAAAATGTTTTATAAGGG
TGTTATCACGCATGATGTTTCATCTGCAATTAACAGGCCACAAATAGGCGTGGTAAGAGAATTCCTTACA
CGTAACCCTGCTTGGAGAAAAGCTGTCTTTATTTCACCTTATAATTCACAGAATGCTGTAGCCTCAAAGA
TTTTGGGACTACCAACTCAAACTGTTGATTCATCACAGGGCTCAGAATATGACTATGTCATATTCACTCA
AACCACTGAAACAGCTCACTCTTGTAATGTAAACAGATTTAATGTTGCTATTACCAGAGCAAAAGTAGGC
ATACTTTGCATAATGTCTGATAGAGACCTTTATGACAAGTTGCAATTTACAAGTCTTGAAATTCCACGTA
GGAATGTGGCAACTTTAGAGAACCTGTACTTTCAAAGCGACTACAAGGATGATGATGACAAATAACCGGC
TTATCGGTCAGTTTCACCTGATTTACGTAAAAACCCGCTTCGGCGGGTTTTTGCTTTTGGAGGGGCAGAA
AGATGAATGACTGTCCACGACGCTATACCCAAAAGAAATTGAGATCCTTTTTTTCTGCGCGTAATCTGCT
GCTTGCAAACAAAAAAACCACCGCTACCAGCGGTGGTTTGTTTGCCGGATCAAGAGCTACCAACTCTTTT
TCCGAAGGTAACTGGCTTCAGCAGAGCGCAGATACCAAATACTGTTCTTCTAGTGTAGCCGTAGTTAGGC
CACCACTTCAAGAACTCTGTAGCACCGCCTACATACCTCGCTCTGCTAATCCTGTTACCAGTGGCTGCTG
CCAGTGGCGATAAGTCGTGTCTTACCGGGTTGGACTCAAGACGATAGTTACCGGATAAGGCGCAGCGGTC
GGGCTGAACGGGGGGTTCGTGCACACAGCCCAGCTTGGAGCGAACGACCTACACCGAACTGAGATACCTA
CAGCGTGAGCTATGAGAAAGCGCCACGCTTCCCGAAGGGAGAAAGGCGGACAGGTATCCGGTAAGCGGCA
GGGTCGGAACAGGAGAGCGCACGAGGGAGCTTCCAGGGGGAAACGCCTGGTATCTTTATAGTCCTGTCGG
GTTTCGCCACCTCTGACTTGAGCGTCGATTTTTGTGATGCTCGTCAGGGGGGCGGAGCCTATGGAAATTG
ATCGGGCACGTAAGAGGTTCCAACTTTCACCATAATGAAATAAGATCACTACCGGGCGTATTTTTTGAGT
TATCGAGATTTTCAGGAGCTAAGGAAGCTAAAATGGAGAAAAAAATCACTGGATATACCACCGTTGATAT
ATCCCAATGGCATCGTAAAGAACATTTTGAGGCATTTCAGTCAGTTGCTCAATGTACCTATAACCAGACC
GTTCAGCTGGATATTACGGCCTTTTTAAAGACCGTAAAGAAAAATAAGCACAAGTTTTATCCGGCCTTTA
TTCACATTCTTGCCCGCCTGATGAATGCTCATCCGGAATTTCGTATGGCAATGAAAGACGGTGAGCTGGT
GATATGGGATAGTGTTCACCCTTGTTACACCGTTTTCCATGAGCAAACTGAAACGTTTTCATCGCTCTGG
AGTGAATACCACGACGATTTCCGGCAGTTTCTACACATATATTCGCAAGATGTGGCGTGTTACGGTGAAA
ACCTGGCCTATTTCCCTAAAGGGTTTATTGAGAATATGTTTTTCGTTTCAGCCAATCCCTGGGTGAGTTT
CACCAGTTTTGATTTAAACGTGGCCAATATGGACAACTTCTTCGCCCCCGTTTTCACCATGGGCAAATAT
TATACGCAAGGCGACAAGGTGCTGATGCCGCTGGCGATTCAGGTTCATCATGCCGTTTGTGATGGCTTCC
ATGTCGGCAGAATGCTTAATGAATTACAACAGTACTGCGATGAGTGGCAGGGCGGGGCGTAATTTGATAT
CGAGCTCGCTTGGACTCCTGTTGATAGATCCAGTAATGACCTCAGAACTCCATCTGGATTTGTTCAGAAC
GCTCGGTTGCCGCCGGGCGTTTTTTATTGGT
